>Addgene plasmid #13051 | DsRed-Rab5 DN | addgene full sequence | sequence record 176426 | Addgene NGS Result
CCTGATTCTGTGGATAACCGTATTACCGCCATGCATTAGTTATTAATAGTAATCAATTACGGGGTCATTA
GTTCATAGCCCATATATGGAGTTCCGCGTTACATAACTTACGGTAAATGGCCCGCCTGGCTGACCGCCCA
ACGACCCCCGCCCATTGACGTCAATAATGACGTATGTTCCCATAGTAACGCCAATAGGGACTTTCCATTG
ACGTCAATGGGTGGAGTATTTACGGTAAACTGCCCACTTGGCAGTACATCAAGTGTATCATATGCCAAGT
ACGCCCCCTATTGACGTCAATGACGGTAAATGGCCCGCCTGGCATTATGCCCAGTACATGACCTTATGGG
ACTTTCCTACTTGGCAGTACATCTACGTATTAGTCATCGCTATTACCATGGTGATGCGGTTTTGGCAGTA
CATCAATGGGCGTGGATAGCGGTTTGACTCACGGGGATTTCCAAGTCTCCACCCCATTGACGTCAATGGG
AGTTTGTTTTGGCACCAAAATCAACGGGACTTTCCAAAATGTCGTAACAACTCCGCCCCATTGACGCAAA
TGGGCGGTAGGCGTGTACGGTGGGAGGTCTATATAAGCAGAGCTGGTTTAGTGAACCGTCAGATCCGCTA
GCGCTACCGGTCGCCACCATGGCCTCCTCCGAGAACGTCATCACCGAGTTCATGCGCTTCAAGGTGCGCA
TGGAGGGCACCGTGAACGGCCACGAGTTCGAGATCGAGGGCGAGGGCGAGGGCCGCCCCTACGAGGGCCA
CAACACCGTGAAGCTGAAGGTGACCAAGGGCGGCCCCCTGCCCTTCGCCTGGGACATCCTGTCCCCCCAG
TTCCAGTACGGCTCCAAGGTGTACGTGAAGCACCCCGCCGACATCCCCGACTACAAGAAGCTGTCCTTCC
CCGAGGGCTTCAAGTGGGAGCGCGTGATGAACTTCGAGGACGGCGGCGTGGCGACCGTGACCCAGGACTC
CTCCCTGCAGGACGGCTGCTTCATCTACAAGGTGAAGTTCATCGGCGTGAACTTCCCCTCCGACGGCCCC
GTGATGCAGAAGAAGACCATGGGCTGGGAGGCCTCCACCGAGCGCCTGTACCCCCGCGACGGCGTGCTGA
AGGGCGAGACCCACAAGGCCCTGAAGCTGAAGGACGGCGGCCACTACCTGGTGGAGTTCAAGTCCATCTA
CATGGCCAAGAAGCCCGTGCAGCTGCCCGGCTACTACTACGTGGACGCCAAGCTGGACATCACCTCCCAC
AACGAGGACTACACCATCGTGGAGCAGTACGAGCGCACCGAGGGCCGCCACCACCTGTTCCTGAGATCTG
CCGCCATGGCATATCCATATGACGTCCCAGACTATGCTGGCGCTAGTCGAGGCGCAACAAGACCCAACGG
ACCAAATACTGGAAATAAAATATGCCAGTTCAAACTAGTACTTCTGGGAGAGTCTGCTGTTGGCAAATCA
AGCCTAGTGCTTCGTTTTGTGAAGGGCCAATTTCATGAATTTCAAGAGAGTACCATAGGGGCTGCTTTTC
TAACCCAAACTGTGTGTCTTGATGATACAACAGTAAAGTTTGAAATATGGGATACAGCTGGTCAAGAACG
ATACCATAGCTTAGCACCAATGTACTACAGAGGAGCACAAGCAGCCATAGTTGTATATGATATCACAAAT
GAGGAGTCCTTTGCCAGAGCCAAAAACTGGGTTAAAGAACTTCAGAGGCAAGCCAGTCCTAACATTGTAA
TAGCTTTATCAGGAATCAAGGCTGATCTTGCAAATAAAAGAGCTGTCGATTTCCAGGAAGCACAGTCCTA
TGCAGATGACAACAGTTTATTATTCATGGAGACATCAGCTAAAACATCGATGAATGTAAATGAAATATTC
ATGGCAATAGCTAAAAAGTTGCCAAAGAACGAACCACAGAATCCAGGAGCAAATTCTGCCAGAGGAAGAG
GAGTAGACCTTACTGAACCCACGCAGCCAACCAGGAATCAGTGTTGTAGTAACTAGCTCGAGCTCAAGCT
TCGAATTCTGCAGTCGACGGTACCGCGGGCCCGGGATCCACCGGATCTAGATAACTGATCATAATCAGCC
ATACCACATTTGTAGAGGTTTTACTTGCTTTAAAAAACCTCCCACACCTCCCCCTGAACCTGAAACATAA
AATGAATGCAATTGTTGTTGTTAACTTGTTTATTGCAGCTTATAATGGTTACAAATAAAGCAATAGCATC
ACAAATTTCACAAATAAAGCATTTTTTTCACTGCATTCTAGTTGTGGTTTGTCCAAACTCATCAATGTAT
CTTAACGCGTAAATTGTAAGCGTTAATATTTTGTTAAAATTCGCGTTAAATTTTTGTTAAATCAGCTCAT
TTTTTAACCAATAGGCCGAAATCGGCAAAATCCCTTATAAATCAAAAGAATAGACCGAGATAGGGT
[37 nt withheld, positions 2447-2483]
AAAGAACGTGGACTCCAACGTCAAAGG
[49 nt withheld, positions 2511-2559]
T
[91 nt withheld, positions 2561-2651]
G
[124 nt withheld, positions 2653-2776]
CAGGTGGCACTTTTCGGGGAAATGTGCGCGGAACCCCTATTTGTTTATTTTTCTAAATACATTCAAATAT
GTATCCGCTCATGAGACAATAACCCTGATAAATGCTTCAATAATATTGAAAAAGGAAGAGTCCTGAGGCG
GAAAGAACCAGCTGTGGAATGTGTGTCAGTTAGGGTGTGGAAAGTCCCCAGGCTCCCCAGCAGGCAGAAG
TATGCAAAGCATGCATCTCAATTAGTCAGCAACCAGGTGTGGAAAGTCCCCAGGCTCCCCAGCAGGCAGA
AGTATGCAAAGCATGCATCTCAATTAGTCAGCAACCATAGTCCCGCCCCTAACTCCGCCCATCCCGCCCC
TAACTCCGCCCAGTTCCGCCCATTCTCCGCCCCATGGCTGACTAATTTTTTTTATTTATGCAGAGGCCGA
GGCCGCCTCGGCCTCTGAGCTATTCCAGAAGTAGTGAGGAGGCTTTTTTGGAGGCCTAGGCTTTTGCAAA
GATCGATCAAGAGACAGGATGAGGATCGTTTCGCATGATTGAACAAGATGGATTGCACGCAGGTTCTCCG
GCCGCTTGGGTGGAGAGGCTATTCGGCTATGACTGGGCACAACAGACAATCGGCTGCTCTGATGCCGCCG
TGTTCCGGCTGTCAGCGCAGGGGCGCCCGGTTCTTTTTGTCAAGACCGACCTGTCCGGTGCCCTGAATGA
ACTGCAAGACGAGGCAGCGCGGCTATCGTGGCTGGCCACGACGGGCGTTCCTTGCGCAGCTGTGCTCGAC
GTTGTCACTGAAGCGGGAAGGGACTGGCTGCTATTGGGCGAAGTGCCGGGGCAGGATCTCCTGTCATCTC
ACCTTGCTCCTGCCGAGAAAGTATCCATCATGGCTGATGCAATGCGGCGGCTGCATACGCTTGATCCGGC
TACCTGCCCATTCGACCACCAAGCGAAACATCGCATCGAGCGAGCACGTACTCGGATGGAAGCCGGTCTT
GTCGATCAGGATGATCTGGACGAAGAGCATCAGGGGCTCGCGCCAGCCGAACTGTTCGCCAGGCTCAAGG
CGAGCATGCCCGACGGCGAGGATCTCGTCGTGACCCATGGCGATGCCTGCTTGCCGAATATCATGGTGGA
AAATGGCCGCTTTTCTGGATTCATCGACTGTGGCCGGCTGGGTGTGGCGGACCGCTATCAGGACATAGCG
TTGGCTACCCGTGATATTGCTGAAGAGCTTGGCGGCGAATGGGCTGACCGCTTCCTCGTGCTTTACGGTA
TCGCCGCTCCCGATTCGCAGCGCATCGCCTTCTATCGCCTTCTTGACGAGTTCTTCTGAGCGGGACTCTG
GGGTTCGAAATGACCGACCAAGCGACGCCCAACCTGCCATCACGAGATTTCGATTCCACCGCCGCCTTCT
ATGAAAGGTTGGGCTTCGGAATCGTTTTCCGGGACGCCGGCTGGATGATCCTCCAGCGCGGGGATCTCAT
GCTGGAGTTCTTCGCCCACCCTAGGGGGAGGCTAACTGAAACACGGAAGGAGACAATACCGGAAGGAACC
CGCGCTATGACGGCAATAAAAAGACAGAATAAAACGCACGGTGTTGGGTCGTTTGTTCATAAACGCGGGG
TTCGGTCCCAGGGCTGGCACTCTGTCGATACCCCACCGAGACCCCATTGGGGCCAATACGCCCGCGTTTC
TTCCTTTTCCCCACCCCACCCCCCAAGTTCGGGTGAAGGCCCAGGGCTCGCAGCCAACGTCGGGGCGGCA
GGCCCTGCCATAGCCTCAGGTTACTCATATATACTTTAGATTGATTTAAAACTTCATTTTTAATTTAAAA
GGATCTAGGTGAAGATCCTTTTTGATAATCTCATGACCAAAATCCCTTAACGTGAGTTTTCGTTCCACTG
AGCGTCAGACCCCGTAGAAAAGATCAAAGGATCTTCTTGAGATCCTTTTTTTCTGCGCGTAATCTGCTGC
TTGCAAACAAAAAAACCACCGCTACCAGCGGTGGTTTGTTTGCCGGATCAAGAGCTACCAACTCTTTTTC
CGAAGGTAACTGGCTTCAGCAGAGCGCAGATACCAAATACTGTTCTTCTAGTGTAGCCGTAGTTAGGCCA
CCACTTCAAGAACTCTGTAGCACCGCCTACATACCTCGCTCTGCTAATCCTGTTACCAGTGGCTGCTGCC
AGTGGCGATAAGTCGTGTCTTACCGGGTTGGACTCAAGACGATAGTTACCGGATAAGGCGCAGCGGTCGG
GCTGAACGGGGGGTTCGTGCACACAGCCCAGCTTGGAGCGAACGACCTACACCGAACTGAGATACCTACA
GCGTGAGCTATGAGAAAGCGCCACGCTTCCCGAAGGGAGAAAGGCGGACAGGTATCCGGTAAGCGGCAGG
GTCGGAACAGGAGAGCGCACGAGGGAGCTTCCAGGGGGAAACGCCTGGTATCTTTATAGTCCTGTCGGGT
TTCGCCACCTCTGACTTGAGCGTCGATTTTTGTGATGCTCGTCAGGGGGGCGGAGCCTATGGAAAAACGC
CAGCAACGCGGCCTTTTTACGGTTCCTGGCCTTTTGCTGGCCTTTTGCTCACATGTTCTTTCCTGCGTTA
TCC
Features (pLannotate 1.2.2; 16 found; start..end, strand, type, name):
      1..29      +  rep_origin     RSF ori (fragment): Plasmids containing the RSF 1030 origin of replication can be propagated in E. coli cells that contain additional plasmids with compatible origins.
     97..400     +  enhancer       CMV enhancer: human cytomegalovirus immediate early enhancer
    401..604     +  promoter       CMV promoter: human cytomegalovirus (CMV) immediate early promoter
    649..1323    +  CDS            DsRed2: DsRed2 is a basic (constitutively fluorescent) red fluorescent protein published in 2006, derived from Discosoma sp..
   1372..2013    +  CDS            RAB5A: RAB5A_HUMAN - Also known as RAB5. Experimental evidence at protein level: Swiss-Prot protein existence level 1. Small GTPase which cycles between active GTP-bound and inactive GDP-bound states. In its active state, binds to a variety of effector proteins to regulate cellular responses such as of intracellular membrane trafficking, from the formation of transport vesicles to their fusion with membranes. Active GTP-bound form is able to recruit to membranes different sets of downstream effectors directly responsible for vesicle formation, movement, tethering and fusion. RAB5A is required for the
   2017..2069    +  misc_feature   MCS: multiple cloning site
   2086..2170    +  CDS            large T antigen (fragment): large T antigen from SV40 (simian virus 40)
   2193..2314    +  polyA_signal   SV40 poly(A) signal: SV40 polyadenylation signal
   2348..2776    -  rep_origin     f1 ori (sequence partly withheld): f1 bacteriophage origin of replication; arrow indicates direction of (+) strand synthesis
   2803..2907    +  promoter       AmpR promoter: bla
   2909..3266    +  promoter       SV40 promoter: SV40 enhancer and early promoter
   3301..4095    +  CDS            NeoR/KanR: aminoglycoside phosphotransferase from Tn5; aph(3')-II (or nptII); confers resistance to neomycin, kanamycin, and G418 (Geneticin®)
   4116..4268    +  CDS            ble (fragment): BLE_KLEPN - Experimental evidence at protein level: Swiss-Prot protein existence level 1. Binding protein with a strong affinity to the bleomycin family of antibiotics. Binds to CL990; an antimitotic-antibiotic compound. From Klebsiella pneumoniae.
   4327..4374    +  polyA_signal   HSV TK poly(A) signal: herpes simplex virus thymidine kinase polyadenylation signal (Cole and Stacy, 1985)
   4465..4481    -  polyA_signal   bGH poly(A) signal (fragment): bovine growth hormone polyadenylation signal
   4703..5291    +  rep_origin     ori: high-copy-number ColE1/pMB1/pBR322/pUC origin of replication
