[The description below was written by a language model from this plasmid's Addgene catalogue record and pLannotate feature annotations shown in this document.]
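Description:
DsRed-Rab5 DN is a mammalian expression plasmid built on the Clontech pDsRed2-C1 backbone that produces a red fluorescent, dominant-negative form of the small GTPase Rab5A. The full sequenced record is 5,369 nt. A human cytomegalovirus immediate-early enhancer and promoter drive an open reading frame beginning with DsRed2, followed by canine (Canis familiaris) RAB5A cloned between the BglII and XhoI sites. The catalogue also lists an HA tag at the N terminus of the insert, which would lie in the short stretch between DsRed2 and Rab5A, although the feature table does not annotate it separately. The automated annotation labels the Rab5A coding region by its human homologue, but the record gives the species as dog. Transcripts are terminated by the SV40 polyadenylation signal downstream of the residual multiple cloning site.

The insert carries three substitutions. Asparagine 133 to isoleucine is the change that confers dominant-negative behaviour, while asparagine 3 to serine and serine 210 to asparagine are described as neutral. Rab5A cycles between GTP- and GDP-bound states to regulate membrane trafficking, so expressing this mutant interferes with Rab5-dependent steps while the DsRed2 fusion marks transfected cells. The associated publication concerns glycosphingolipid internalisation and its merging with the clathrin pathway in early endosomes, consistent with use as a tool for perturbing early endosomal traffic.

For propagation, the plasmid has a high-copy ColE1/pUC-type origin and an f1 phage origin. A single NeoR/KanR gene (Tn5 aminoglycoside phosphotransferase) sits behind tandem bacterial (bla) and SV40 early promoters with an HSV TK polyadenylation signal, giving kanamycin resistance in E. coli and permitting G418 selection in mammalian cells. The short RSF ori, large T antigen, ble and bGH fragments in the table appear to be partial annotation matches rather than functional elements.
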