Addgene plasmid #13051: DsRed-Rab5 DN
Depositing lab: Richard Pagano. Depositing organization: Mayo Foundation for Medical Education and Research. Publication: Glycosphingolipids internalized via caveolar-related endocytosis rapidly merge with the clathrin pathway in early endosomes and form microdomains for recycling. Sharma DK, Choudhury A, Singh RD, Wheatley CL, Marks DL, Pagano RE. J Biol Chem. 2003 Feb 28. 278(9):7564-72. 10.1074/jbc.M210457200 PubMed 12482757.
Backbone
  Vector backbone: pDsRed2-C1
  Backbone manufacturer: Clontech
  Backbone size w/o insert (bp): 4700
  Vector type: Mammalian Expression
Growth in bacteria
  Bacterial resistance: Kanamycin, 50 μg/mL
  Growth temperature: 37°C
  Growth strain: DH5alpha
  Copy number: High Copy
Gene/Insert
  Gene/Insert name: RAB5A (Canis familiaris) (alt name: DsRed-rab5 dominant negative)
  Species: Canis familiaris
  Insert size (bp): 699
  Mutation: asparagine 3 changed to serine (neutral); asparagine 133 changed to isoleucine (dominant negative); serine 210 changed to asparagine (neutral)
  GenBank ID: NM_001003317
  Entrez Gene: RAB5A
  Tag / fusion protein: DsRed2 (N terminal on backbone); HA (N terminal on insert)
  Cloning method: Restriction Enzyme; 5′ cloning site BglII (not destroyed); 3′ cloning site XhoI (not destroyed)
  Sequencing primers: 5′ DsRed1-C
Resource information
  A portion of this plasmid was derived from a plasmid made by: the modified canine Rab5A was received from Cecilia Bucci (University of Lecce, Lecce, Italy)
Terms and licenses: Academic/Nonprofit Terms; Industry Terms: Not Available to Industry
How to cite: DsRed-Rab5 DN was a gift from Richard Pagano (Addgene plasmid # 13051 ; http://n2t.net/addgene:13051 ; RRID:Addgene_13051)
