>Addgene plasmid #13051 | DsRed-Rab5 DN | depositor partial sequence | sequence record 7433 | Author sequence
AGATCTGCCGCCATGGCATATCCATATGACGTCCCAGACTATGCTGGCGCTAGTCGAGGCGCAACAAGAC
CCAACGGGCCAAATACTGGAAATAAAATATGCCAGTTCAAACTAGTACTTCTGGGAGAGTCTGCTGTTGG
CAAATCAAGCCTAGTGCTTCGTTTTGTGAAGGGCCAATTTCATGAATTTCAAGAGAGTACCATAGGGGCT
GCTTTTCTAACCCAAACTGTGTGTCTTGATGATACAACAGTAAAGTTTGAAATATGGGATACAGCTGGTC
AAGAACGATACCATAGCTTAGCACCAATGTACTACAGAGGAGCACAAGCAGCCATAGTTGTATATGATAT
CACAAATGAGGAGTCCTTTGCCAGAGCCAAAAACTGGGTTAAAGAACTTCAGAGGCAAGCCAGTCCTAAC
ATTGTAATAGCTTTATCAGGAATCAAGGCTGATCTTGCAAATAAAAGAGCTGTCGATTTCCAGGAAGCAC
AGTCCTATGCAGATGACAACAGTTTATTATTCATGGAGACATCAGCTAAAACATCGATGAATGTAAATGA
AATATTCATGGCAATAGCTAAAAAGTTGCCAAAGAACGAACCACAGAATCCAGGAGCAAATTCTGCCAGA
GGAAGAGGAGTAGACCTTACTGAACCCACGCAGCCAACCAGGAATCAGTGTTGTAGTAACTAGCTCGAG
